>Addgene plasmid #208153 | AiP12677 - pAAV-AiE0401h-minBglobin-SYFP2-WPRE3-BGHpA (Alias: CN2677) | addgene full sequence | sequence record 411004 | Addgene NGS Result
CCTGCAGGCAGCTGCGCGCTCGCTCGCTCACTGAGGCCGCCCGGGCGTCGGGCGACCTTTGGTCGCCCGG
CCTCAGTGAGCGAGCGAGCGCGCAGAGAGGGAGTGGCCAACTCCATCACTAGGGGTTCCTGCGGCCGCAC
GCGTCACCACTCTGTGCTTAGAACCAAGAGCTAGGAGAGCAAGGGAGCCTGGGACTGGCACTTTTCAGCT
AGGGGGAGCTGGTGGTGGCAGGGCAGAGAGGCCCATTGCGCAGCTGGTAACAGGCTGTGCCTGGCCAGGC
CTCCCAGCTGCCCCTCTGTCTCAGGCCCTTATTGCACACAACATCCAGCCCAGCCCCCTACGCAGCTGCC
TTCCTCATGACACAGCCCTGTGTTGTCCTGTTGGCCACTGACCACTGTGCCTGGGGAAGGGCCAGGCCTT
CCTGGGAGGAGGAACTCGAGAGCCTGTGGAGCTCGGGCTGGGCATAAAAGTCAGGGCAGAGCCATCTATT
GCTTACATTTGCTTCTGGGATCCAGATCTTTCGAAGCTAGCGCTACCGGTCGCCACCATGGTGAGCAAGG
GCGAGGAGCTGTTCACCGGGGTGGTGCCCATCCTGGTCGAGCTGGACGGCGACGTAAACGGCCACAAGTT
CAGCGTGTCCGGCGAGGGCGAGGGCGATGCCACCTACGGCAAGCTGACCCTGAAGCTGATCTGCACCACC
GGCAAGCTGCCCGTGCCCTGGCCCACCCTCGTGACCACCCTGGGCTACGGCGTGCAGTGCTTCGCCCGCT
ACCCCGACCACATGAAGCAGCACGACTTCTTCAAGTCCGCCATGCCCGAAGGCTACGTCCAGGAGCGCAC
CATCTTCTTCAAGGACGACGGCAACTACAAGACCCGCGCCGAGGTGAAGTTCGAGGGCGACACCCTGGTG
AACCGCATCGAGCTGAAGGGCATCGACTTCAAGGAGGACGGCAACATCCTGGGGCACAAGCTGGAGTACA
ACTACAACAGCCACAACGTCTATATCACCGCCGACAAGCAGAAGAACGGCATCAAGGCCAACTTCAAGAT
CCGCCACAACATCGAGGACGGCGGCGTGCAGCTCGCCGACCACTACCAGCAGAACACCCCCATCGGCGAC
GGCCCCGTGCTGCTGCCCGACAACCACTACCTGAGCTACCAGTCCAAGCTGAGCAAAGACCCCAACGAGA
AGCGCGATCACATGGTCCTGCTGGAGTTCGTGACCGCCGCCGGGATCACTCTCGGCATGGACGAGCTGTA
CAAGTAAGTCGACGGCGCGCCGCGGCCGCGAATTCGATATCATAATCAACCTCTGGATTACAAAATTTGT
GAAAGATTGACTGGTATTCTTAACTATGTTGCTCCTTTTACGCTATGTGGATACGCTGCTTTAATGCCTT
TGTATCATGCTATTGCTTCCCGTATGGCTTTCATTTTCTCCTCCTTGTATAAATCCTGGTTAGTTCTTGC
CACGGCGGAACTCATCGCCGCCTGCCTTGCCCGCTGCTGGACAGGGGCTCGGCTGTTGGGCACTGACAAT
TCCGTGGCTCGAGAGATCTTCGACTGTGCCTTCTAGTTGCCAGCCATCTGTTGTTTGCCCCTCCCCCGTG
CCTTCCTTGACCCTGGAAGGTGCCACTCCCACTGTCCTTTCCTAATAAAATGAGGAAATTGCATCGCATT
GTCTGAGTAGGTGTCATTCTATTCTGGGGGGTGGGGTGGGGCAGGACAGCAAGGGGGAGGATTGGGAAGA
CAATAGCAGGCATGAGATCTCACGTGCGGACCGAGCGGCCGCAGGAACCCCTAGTGATGGAGTTGGCCAC
TCCCTCTCTGCGCGCTCGCTCGCTCACTGAGGCCGGGCGACCAAAGGTCGCCCGACGCCCGGGCTTTGCC
CGGGCGGCCTCAGTGAGCGAGCGAGCGCGCAGCTGCCTGCAGGGGCGCCTGATGCGGTATTTTCTCCTTA
CGCATCTGTGCGGTATTTCACACCGCATA
[95 nt withheld, positions 1990-2084]
T
[46 nt withheld, positions 2086-2131]
C
[141 nt withheld, positions 2133-2273]
CCTTTGACGTTGGAGTCCACGTTCTTT
[37 nt withheld, positions 2301-2337]
ACTCTATCTCGGGCTATTCTTTTGATTTATAAGGGATTTTGCCGATTTCGGTCTATTGGTTAAAAAATGA
GCTGATTTAACAAAAATTTAACGCGAATTTTAACAAAATATTAACGTTTACAATTTTATGGTGCACTCTC
AGTACAATCTGCTCTGATGCCGCATAGTTAAGCCAGCCCCGACACCCGCCAACACCCGCTGACGCGCCCT
GACGGGCTTGTCTGCTCCCGGCATCCGCTTACAGACAAGCTGTGACCGTCTCCGGGAGCTGCATGTGTCA
GAGGTTTTCACCGTCATCACCGAAACGCGCGAGACGAAAGGGCCTCGTGATACGCCTATTTTTATAGGTT
AATGTCATGATAATAATGGTTTCTTAGACGTCAGGTGGCACTTTTCGGGGAAATGTGCGCGGAACCCCTA
TTTGTTTATTTTTCTAAATACATTCAAATATGTATCCGCTCATGAGACAATAACCCTGATAAATGCTTCA
ATAATATTGAAAAAGGAAGAGTATGAGTATTCAACATTTCCGTGTCGCCCTTATTCCCTTTTTTGCGGCA
TTTTGCCTTCCTGTTTTTGCTCACCCAGAAACGCTGGTGAAAGTAAAAGATGCTGAAGATCAGTTGGGTG
CACGAGTGGGTTACATCGAACTGGATCTCAACAGCGGTAAGATCCTTGAGAGTTTTCGCCCCGAAGAACG
TTTTCCAATGATGAGCACTTTTAAAGTTCTGCTATGTGGCGCGGTATTATCCCGTATTGACGCCGGGCAA
GAGCAACTCGGTCGCCGCATACACTATTCTCAGAATGACTTGGTTGAGTACTCACCAGTCACAGAAAAGC
ATCTTACGGATGGCATGACAGTAAGAGAATTATGCAGTGCTGCCATAACCATGAGTGATAACACTGCGGC
CAACTTACTTCTGACAACGATCGGAGGACCGAAGGAGCTAACCGCTTTTTTGCACAACATGGGGGATCAT
GTAACTCGCCTTGATCGTTGGGAACCGGAGCTGAATGAAGCCATACCAAACGACGAGCGTGACACCACGA
TGCCTGTAGCAATGGCAACAACGTTGCGCAAACTATTAACTGGCGAACTACTTACTCTAGCTTCCCGGCA
ACAATTAATAGACTGGATGGAGGCGGATAAAGTTGCAGGACCACTTCTGCGCTCGGCCCTTCCGGCTGGC
TGGTTTATTGCTGATAAATCTGGAGCCGGTGAGCGTGGGTCTCGCGGTATCATTGCAGCACTGGGGCCAG
ATGGTAAGCCCTCCCGTATCGTAGTTATCTACACGACGGGGAGTCAGGCAACTATGGATGAACGAAATAG
ACAGATCGCTGAGATAGGTGCCTCACTGATTAAGCATTGGTAACTGTCAGACCAAGTTTACTCATATATA
CTTTAGATTGATTTAAAACTTCATTTTTAATTTAAAAGGATCTAGGTGAAGATCCTTTTTGATAATCTCA
TGACCAAAATCCCTTAACGTGAGTTTTCGTTCCACTGAGCGTCAGACCCCGTAGAAAAGATCAAAGGATC
TTCTTGAGATCCTTTTTTTCTGCGCGTAATCTGCTGCTTGCAAACAAAAAAACCACCGCTACCAGCGGTG
GTTTGTTTGCCGGATCAAGAGCTACCAACTCTTTTTCCGAAGGTAACTGGCTTCAGCAGAGCGCAGATAC
CAAATACTGTTCTTCTAGTGTAGCCGTAGTTAGGCCACCACTTCAAGAACTCTGTAGCACCGCCTACATA
CCTCGCTCTGCTAATCCTGTTACCAGTGGCTGCTGCCAGTGGCGATAAGTCGTGTCTTACCGGGTTGGAC
TCAAGACGATAGTTACCGGATAAGGCGCAGCGGTCGGGCTGAACGGGGGGTTCGTGCACACAGCCCAGCT
TGGAGCGAACGACCTACACCGAACTGAGATACCTACAGCGTGAGCTATGAGAAAGCGCCACGCTTCCCGA
AGGGAGAAAGGCGGACAGGTATCCGGTAAGCGGCAGGGTCGGAACAGGAGAGCGCACGAGGGAGCTTCCA
GGGGGAAACGCCTGGTATCTTTATAGTCCTGTCGGGTTTCGCCACCTCTGACTTGAGCGTCGATTTTTGT
GATGCTCGTCAGGGGGGCGGAGCCTATGGAAAAACGCCAGCAACGCGGCCTTTTTACGGTTCCTGGCCTT
TTGCTGGCCTTTTGCTCACATGT
Features (pLannotate 1.2.2; 14 found; start..end, strand, type, name):
     12..39      +  repeat_region  AAV2 ITR (fragment): inverted terminal repeat of adeno-associated virus serotype 2 inverted
     68..95      +  repeat_region  AAV2 ITR (fragment): inverted terminal repeat of adeno-associated virus serotype 2 inverted
    548..1264    +  CDS            SYFP2: SYFP2 is a basic (constitutively fluorescent) yellow fluorescent protein published in 2006, derived from Aequorea victoria. It is reported to be a very rapidly-maturing monomer with moderate acid sensitivity.
   1304..1461    +  misc_feature   WPRE (fragment): woodchuck hepatitis virus posttranscriptional regulatory element
   1467..1547    +  misc_feature   WPRE (fragment): woodchuck hepatitis virus posttranscriptional regulatory element
   1564..1675    +  polyA_signal   bGH poly(A) signal: bovine growth hormone polyadenylation signal
   1793..1933    +  repeat_region  AAV2 ITR: inverted terminal repeat of adeno-associated virus serotype 2 inverted
   1938..1989    -  misc_feature   bom (fragment): basis of mobility region from pBR322
   2008..2463    +  rep_origin     f1 ori (sequence partly withheld): f1 bacteriophage origin of replication; arrow indicates direction of (+) strand synthesis
   2464..2513    -  misc_feature   bom (fragment): basis of mobility region from pBR322
   2615..2650    -  CDS            rop (fragment): Rop protein, which maintains plasmids at low copy number; rop
   2745..2849    +  promoter       AmpR promoter: bla
   2850..3710    +  CDS            AmpR: β-lactamase; bla; confers resistance to ampicillin, carbenicillin, and related antibiotics
   3881..4469    +  rep_origin     ori: high-copy-number ColE1/pMB1/pBR322/pUC origin of replication
