[The description below was written by a language model from this plasmid's Addgene catalogue record and pLannotate feature annotations shown in this document.]
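Description:
AiP12677 - pAAV-AiE0401h-minBglobin-SYFP2-WPRE3-BGHpA (alias CN2677) is a recombinant AAV transfer plasmid built on an rAAV backbone and intended for packaging an enhancer-driven reporter genome into AAV particles. In bacteria it is maintained by a high-copy ColE1/pUC-type origin and selected with ampicillin through the bla gene under its own promoter. An f1 phage origin and small remnants of the pBR322 bom and rop regions are also annotated in the backbone. The full sequence record is about 4.5 kb.

The payload lies between AAV2 inverted terminal repeats, which supply the cis signals for replication and encapsidation of the vector genome. The downstream ITR is annotated in full, whereas only short fragments of the upstream one were detected, something often seen when these repeats are sequenced or annotated. According to the name and catalogue fields, an enhancer designated AiE0401h is placed ahead of a minimal beta-globin promoter. Neither element was picked up by the automated annotation, but both presumably occupy the unannotated stretch upstream of the reporter. A minimal promoter has little activity of its own, so the enhancer is expected to determine where expression occurs. This pair drives SYFP2, a rapidly maturing monomeric yellow fluorescent protein derived from Aequorea victoria. The coding sequence is followed by WPRE3, a shortened woodchuck hepatitis virus posttranscriptional element (annotated as two WPRE fragments) that boosts transcript expression, and then by the bovine growth hormone polyadenylation signal.

The stated purpose is direct expression of SYFP2 in oligodendrocytes after viral delivery. The construct belongs to a collection of enhancer AAVs developed for genetic access to specific cortical cell types.
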