Addgene plasmid #208153: AiP12677 - pAAV-AiE0401h-minBglobin-SYFP2-WPRE3-BGHpA (Alias: CN2677)
Purpose: Direct-expressing SYFP2 in oligodendrocytes AAV Virus
Depositing lab: Allen Institute for Brain Science & Boaz Levi. Depositing organization: Allen Institute. Publication: A suite of enhancer AAVs and transgenic mouse lines for genetic access to cortical cell types. Ben-Simon Y, Hooper M, Narayan S, Daigle TL, Dwivedi D, Way SW, Oster A, Stafford DA, Mich JK, Taormina MJ, Martinez RA, Opitz-Araya X, Roth JR, Alexander JR, Allen S, Amster A, Arbuckle J, Ayala A, Baker PM, Bakken TE, Barcelli T, Barta S, Bendrick J, Bertagnolli D, Bielstein C, Bishwakarma P, Bowlus J, Boyer G, Brouner K, Casian B, Casper T, Chakka AB, Chakrabarty R, Chance RK, Chavan S, Clark M, Colbert K, Collman F, Daniel S, Departee M, DiValentin P, Donadio N, Dotson N, Egdorf T, Fliss T, Gabitto M, Garcia J, Gary A, Gasperini M, Gloe J, Goldy J, Gore BB, Graybuck L, Greisman N, Haeseleer F, Halterman C, Haradon Z, Hastings SD, Helback O, Ho W, Hockemeyer D, Huang C, Huff S, Hunker A, Johansen N, Jones D, Juneau Z, Kalmbach B, Kannan M, Khem S, Kussick E, Kutsal R, Larsen R, Lee C, Lee AY, Leibly M, Lenz GH, Li S, Liang E, Lusk N, Madigan Z, Malloy J, Malone J, McCue R, Melchor J, Mollenkopf T, Moosman S, Morin E, Newman D, Ng L, Ngo K, Omstead V, Otto S, Oyama A, Pena N, Pham T, Phillips E, Pom CA, Potekhina L, Ransford S, Ray PL, Rette D, Reynoldson C, Rimorin C, Rocha D, Ruiz A, Sanchez REA, Sawyer L, Sedeno-Cortes A, Sevigny JP, Shapovalova N, Shepard N, Shulga L, Sigler AR, Siverts L, Soliman S, Somasundaram S, Staats B, Stewart K, Szelenyi E, Tieu M, Trader C, Tran A, van Velthoven CTJ, Walker M, Wang Y, Weed N, Wirthlin M, Wood T, Wynalda B, Yao Z, Zhou T, Ariza J, Dee N, Reding M, Ronellenfitch K, Mufti S, Sunkin SM, Smith KA, Esposito L, Waters J, Thyagarajan B, Yao S, Lein ES, Zeng H, Levi BP, Ngai J, Ting JT, Tasic B. Cell. 2025 May 16:S0092-8674(25)00513-6. doi: 10.1016/j.cell.2025.05.002. PubMed 40403729.
Backbone
  Vector backbone: rAAV
  Backbone manufacturer: Allen Institute for Brain Science
  Vector type: AAV
Growth in bacteria
  Bacterial resistance: Ampicillin, 100 μg/mL
  Growth temperature: 37°C
  Growth strain: NEB Stable
  Copy number: High Copy
Gene/Insert
  Gene/Insert name: SYFP2
  Species: Synthetic
  Insert size (bp): 720
  Mutation: NA
  Promoter: Beta Globin minimal promoter
  Cloning method: Gibson Cloning
Terms and licenses: Academic/Nonprofit Terms; Industry Terms: Not Available to Industry
Depositor comments: Funded by the Brain Initiative. Please visit https://doi.org/10.1101/2023.09.20.558718 for bioRxiv preprint.
How to cite: AiP12677 - pAAV-AiE0401h-minBglobin-SYFP2-WPRE3-BGHpA (Alias: CN2677) was a gift from Allen Institute for Brain Science & Boaz Levi (Addgene plasmid # 208153 ; http://n2t.net/addgene:208153 ; RRID:Addgene_208153)
